>Addgene plasmid #218129 | pSD139A | addgene full sequence | sequence record 430199 | Addgene NGS Result
TCAGATCCTTCCGTATTTAGCCAGTATGTTCTCTAGTGTGGTTCGTTGTTTTTGCGTGAGCCATGAGAAC
GAACCATTGAGATCATGCTTACTTTGCATGTCACTCAAAAATTTTGCCTCAAAACTGGTGAGCTGAATTT
TTGCAGTTAAAGCATCGTGTAGTGTTTTTCTTAGTCCGTTACGTAGGTAGGAATCTGATGTAATGGTTGT
TGGTATTTTGTCACCATTCATTTTTATCTGGTTGTTCTCAAGTTCGGTTACGAGATCCATTTGTCTATCT
AGTTCAACTTGGAAAATCAACGTATCAGTCGGGCGGCCTCGCTTATCAACCACCAATTTCATATTGCTGT
AAGTGTTTAAATCTTTACTTATTGGTTTCAAAACCCATTGGTTAAGCCTTTTAAACTCATGGTAGTTATT
TTCAAGCATTAACATGAACTTAAATTCATCAAGGCTAATCTCTATATTTGCCTTGTGAGTTTTCTTTTGT
GTTAGTTCTTTTAATAACCACTCATAAATCCTCATAGAGTATTTGTTTTCAAAAGACTTAACATGTTCCA
GATTATATTTTATGAATTTTTTTAACTGGAAAAGATAAGGCAATATCTCTTCACTAAAAACTAATTCTAA
TTTTTCGCTTGAGAACTTGGCATAGTTTGTCCACTGGAAAATCTCAAAGCCTTTAACCAAAGGATTCCTG
ATTTCCACAGTTCTCGTCATCAGCTCTCTGGTTGCTTTAGCTAATACACCATAAGCATTTTCCCTACTGA
TGTTCATCATCTGAGCGTATTGGTTATAAGTGAACGATACCGTCCGTTCTTTCCTTGTAGGGTTTTCAAT
CGTGGGGTTGAGTAGTGCCACACAGCATAAAATTAGCTTGGTTTCATGCTCCGTTAAGTCATAGCGACTA
ATCGCTAGTTCATTTGCTTTGAAAACAACTAATTCAGACATACATCTCAATTGGTCTAGGTAATTTTAAT
CACTATACCAATTGAGATGGGCTAGTCAATGATAATTACTAGTCCTTTTCCTTTGAGTTGTGGGTATCTG
TAAATTCTGCTAGACCTTTGCTGGAAAACTTGTAAATTCTGCTAGACCCTCTGTAAATTCCGCTAGACCT
TTGTGTGTTTTTTTTGTTTATATTCAAGTGGTTATAATTTATAGAATAAAGAAAGAATAAAAAAAGATAA
AAAGAATAGATCCCAGCCCTGTGTATAACTCACTACTTTAGTCAGTTCCGCAGTATTACAAAAGGATGTC
GCAAACGCTGTTTGCTCCTCTACAAAACAGACCTTAAAACCCTAAAGGCTTAAGTAGCACCCTCGCAAGC
TCGGGCAAATCGCTGAATATTCCTTTTGTCTCCGACCATCAGGCACCTGAGTCGCTGTCTTTTTCGTGAC
ATTCAGTTCGCTGCGCTCACGGCTCTGGCAGTGAATGGGGGTAAATGGCACTACAGGCGCCTTTTATGGA
TTCATGCAAGGAAACTACCCATAATACAAGAAAAGCCCGTCACGGGCTTCTCAGGGCGTTTTATGGCGGG
TCTGCTATGTGGTGCTATCTGACTTTTTGCTGTTCAGCAGTTCCTGCCCTCTGATTTTCCAGTCTGACCA
CTTCGGATTATCCCGTGACAGGTCATTCAGACTGGCTAATGCACCCAGTAAGGCAGCGGTATCATCAACA
GGCTTACCCGTCGTACGGTCAAGAGGACATCCGGGCAAATGCAACGAAAGGCTCAGTCGAAAGACTGGGC
CTTTCGTTGCGCTGCGGAGACTTAGGGACCCTAATATTTAAGACTTCTTAATTTCAAGGCACCCCGGGCT
TTACTCGTAAAGCTTCCGGCGCGTATGTTGTGTCGACCGACCTGCAGGTGCAGTAAGGAGGAAAAAAAAA
TGAAATTTGGAAACTTTTTGCTTACATACCAACCTCCCCAATTTTCCCAAACAGAGGTAATGAAACGTTT
GGTTAAATTAGGTCGCATCTCTGAGGAGTGTGGTTTTGATACCGTATGGTTACTGGAGCATCATTTCACG
GAGTTTGGTTTGCTTGGTAACCCTTATGTCGCTGCTGCATATTTACTTGGCGCGACTAAAAAATTGAATG
TAGGAACTGCCGCTATTGTTCTTCCCACAGCCCATCCAGTACGCCAACTTGAAGATGTGAATTTATTGGA
TCAAATGTCAAAAGGACGATTTCGGTTTGGTATTTGCCGAGGGCTTTACAACAAGGACTTTCGCGTATTC
GGCACAGATATGAATAACAGTCGCGCCTTAGCGGAATGCTGGTACGGGCTGATAAAGAATGGCATGACAG
AGGGATATATGGAAGCTGATAATGAACATATCAAGTTCCATAAGGTAAAAGTAAACCCCGCGGCGTATAG
CAGAGGTGGCGCACCGGTTTATGTGGTGGCTGAATCAGCTTCGACGACTGAGTGGGCTGCTCAATTTGGC
CTACCGATGATATTAAGTTGGATTATAAATACTAACGAAAAGAAAGCACAACTTGAGCTTTATAATGAAG
TGGCTCAAGAATATGGGCACGATATTCATAATATCGACCATTGCTTATCATATATAACATCTGTAGATCA
TGACTCAATTAAAGCGAAAGAGATTTGCCGGAAATTTCTGGGGCATTGGTATGATTCTTATGTGAATGCT
ACGACTATTTTTGATGATTCAGACCAAACAAGAGGTTATGATTTCAATAAAGGGCAGTGGCGTGACTTTG
TATTAAAAGGACATAAAGATACTAATCGCCGTATTGATTACAGTTACGAAATCAATCCCGTGGGAACGCC
GCAGGAATGTATTGACATAATTCAAAAAGACATTGATGCTACAGGAATATCAAATATTTGTTGTGGATTT
GAAGCTAATGGAACAGTAGACGAAATTATTGCTTCCATGAAGCTCTTCCAGTCTGATGTCATGCCATTTC
TTAAAGAAAAACAACGTTCGCTATTATATTATGGCGGTGGCGGTAGCGGCGGTGGCGGTAGCGGCGGTGG
CGGTAGCGGCGGTGGCGGTAGCAAATTTGGATTGTTCTTCCTTAACTTCATCAATTCAACAACTGTTCAA
GAACAGAGTATAGTTCGCATGCAGGAAATAACGGAGTATGTTGATAAGTTGAATTTTGAACAGATTTTAG
TGTATGAAAATCATTTTTCAGATAATGGTGTTGTCGGCGCTCCTCTGACTGTTTCTGGTTTTCTGCTCGG
TTTAACAGAGAAAATTAAAATTGGTTCATTAAATCACATCATTACAACTCATCATCCTGTCCGCATAGCG
GAGGAAGCTTGCTTATTGGATCAGTTAAGTGAAGGGAGATTTATTTTAGGGTTTAGTGATTGCGAAAAAA
AAGATGAAATGCATTTTTTTAATCGCCCGGTTGAATATCAACAGCAACTATTTGAAGAGTGTTATGAAAT
CATTAACGATGCTTTAACAACAGGCTATTGTAATCCAGATAACGATTTTTATAGCTTCCCTAAAATATCT
GTAAATCCCCATGCTTATACGCCAGGCGGACCTCGGAAATATGTAACAGCAACCAGTCATCATATTGTTG
AGTGGGCGGCCAAAAAAGGTATTCCTCTCATCTTTAAGTGGGATGATTCTAATGATGTTAGATATGAATA
TGCTGAAAGATATAAAGCCGTTGCGGATAAATATGACGTTGACCTATCAGAGATAGACCATCAGTTAATG
ATATTAGTTAACTATAACGAAGATAGTAATAAAGCTAAACAAGAGACGCGTGCATTTATTAGTGATTATG
TTCTTGAAATGCACCCTAATGAAAATTTCGAAAATAAACTTGAAGAAATAATTGCAGAAAACGCTGTCGG
AAATTATACGGAGTGTATAACTGCGGCTAAGTTGGCAATTGAAAAGTGTGGTGCGAAAAGTGTATTGCTG
TCCTTTGAACCAATGAATGATTTGATGAGCCAAAAAAATGTAATCAATATTGTTGATGATAATATTAAGA
AGTACCACACGGAATATACCTAAACGGAGCCAATGTACGCAAAAAACCCCGCTTCAGCGGGGTTTTTTCG
CCAAAAAAAACCCCGCCCTGTCAGGGGCGGGGTTTTTTTTTAGGGCCCTACTGACTGTTACAAGCAAAGA
ATTACCTTGTCTGGGGAAATTTCGTCTTCAGTGTCAGGGATAGTGGGCAGCAGAGCAGAACGCGTCAGGC
CCCAAAACTTCTGGGGAGACATGTCTTTCTTAGTAGCCGTGAACTTCCAGCCGATGTGAGATGCGCAAAT
TTTGCATTGTGCAACAGTTGCGGCTGCCCCAGGGAACCAAGAGTGCTCGGTAGAAGGACGACCGATAAGA
TTAAGATTGCATGCTTTATATACCGTCAGCGTTTCGTGGACGTAGCCATGAGGATTAACGTACGCAGCCA
TCGGCCCGCAAAGAGACAGACTAAAGATCTCATTCTTCGTTGTAATTTCCGTTTCCTGGCATTGCTTACA
GCACAGACTAGTGCACTTATTCATAATGTCAAGTTCACAACGCAAGCGTTGGATAGCCGAACCAATTTTC
AAAAGTTGGATACGTAAGACATCATCAATGGGAAGGCACGCAGCCACGCGGTACGAGAAGTCAATTGGGT
TGGAAGGAAGGGAGTCGTCTTTTAAGTTTTCGTCCCACTCGCGTAATTGTTTTTTAATACGGTCCATAAG
CGTCTCTGCGTCGTACAACGAATATAACCAACGCGGCCAGCTTGTAAGGTTGGCACAATGAAATTTACGC
TTCTGGTACTTTTGCCACCACTTGTAGCTACATTGGTCCTCACGGGACACTGGCTTCGACGGAAAGATTT
GACATTTATTTAAGGACTCCAATTGCACTGCTGACATAGTAGAGGGCAGGACGCACTCTGGTAAGATTTG
GACCTTGGCCTGCTGGATTCCATCGCTTTGGGTACGCAATTCCAGAACTTTGAAGCGTTGACGTCCGATG
GCTTTTACTTTTACAATTTCGATCCCGAAGTCCTGTTCTTCACGATATGCGTAAATCTCGGCTGTGGTTC
CAAATTGTGCTTCGCGTTCCTGGACATTGCTGTAGGCTAAAACTGCAAAGGTGCGGTCCTTCTGGATCAA
ATTACGTACCATCGAAACTTCTTGCGGGTGAAAAAGTTGCAAAGGAAGTGTCTGGCCCGGAATCAGGATC
ATCATCACTTGAGGCAGTACGGGGATAACCTGGCAAGAGTCATCGTCGTGAAGCGTACGGCCGTGAAACT
CCTCCATATCAGCCCCCAGATATGTGTGACTTGTAGGCAGGCTGGTATCGAAATTGATAATGTTAGGCTT
TTTTGCTTCTTTCGAATCTTGATCCTCGACTTCCATCTCATCCTCCTCCTCACTCTCTGCTGGCAGCAAC
GGCAGATGGTTCCCCATATTATGCGCTGCGTCCTGTTGATCCCCCTCTCCGGCCTTGTCATCGTCGTCCT
TGTAGTCGACATTTGTCTGTGACAAATCGCCTTTTAACAGGTAGTCGGGCGAACACTGTAAGGCTTTCGA
AAGGGCCAATAAGTTCTCCCCATTAGGCTCTGTTTCACTGCGCTCCCACTGGGAAATGGCAACGTTACTC
ACACCTACCATCTTCCCCAGAGCCGCTTGACGGATCTTTAATTTTTTGCGACGTGCGCGAATGCGTTCTC
CCATCAGTTGAGTGTTTGCGCTTACCCAGGAGATCAATGGGTAACTTCCACGTGGTTCGTGGCGCGAGTG
ATAAGCAACATTCGTCTGGGATAAATCGCCCTTAAGTAAATAGTCAGGCGAGCATTGCAGGGCCTTGCTA
AGCGCCAGAAGGTTTTCGCCGTTCGGCTCCGTTTCGCTACGCTCCCATTGAGAAATGGCTACGTTAGATA
CACCGACCATTTTCCCTAAGGCCGCCTGACGGATCTTAAGCTTCTTACGGCGAGCGCGGATGCGCTCACC
CATTAACTGGGTGTTCATTTTTTTTTCCTCCTTACTCTAGTAAAAGTTAAACAAAATTATTTGTAGAGGG
AAACCGTTGTGGTCTCCCTGAATATAGATACCGAGCCTTATGCATGCCCGTAAAGTTATCCAGCAACCAC
TCATAGACCTAGGGCAGCAGATAGGGACGACGTGGTGTTAGCTGTGCTCTAGAATCCTCAGCGAGTTTGT
AGAAACGCAAAAAGGCCATCCGTCAGGATGGCCTTCTGCTTAATTTGATGCCTGGCAGTTTATGGCGGGC
GTCCTGCCCGCCACCCTCCGGGCCGTTGCTTCGCAACGTTCAAATCCGCTCCCGGCGGATTTGTCCTACT
CAGGAGAGCGTTCACCGACAAACAACAGATAAAACGAAAGGCCCAGTCTTTCGACTGAGCCTTTCGTTTT
ATTTGATGCCTGGCAGTTCCCTACTCTCGCATGGGGAGACCCCACACTACCATCGGCGCTACGGCGTTTC
ACTTCTGAGTTCGGCATGGGGTCAGGTGGGACCACCGCGCTACTGCCGCCAGGCAAATTCTGTTTTATCA
GACCGCTTCTGCGTTCTGATTTAATCTGTATCAGGCTGAAAATCTTCTCTCATCCGCCAAAACAGCCATG
CCCATGGCGTTTACCAATGCTTAATCAGTGAGGCACCTATCTCAGCGATCTGTCTATTTCGTTCATCCAT
AGTTGCCTGACTCCCCGTCGTGTAGATAACTACGATACGGGAGGGCTTACCATCTGGCCCCAGTGCTGCA
ATGATACCGCGAGACCCACGCTCACCGGCTCCAGATTTATCAGCAATAAACCAGCCAGCCGGAAGGGCCG
AGCGCAGAAGTGGTCCTGCAACTTTATCCGCCTCCATCCAGTCTATTAATTGTTGCCGGGAAGCTAGAGT
AAGTAGTTCGCCAGTTAATAGTTTGCGCAACGTTGTTGCCATTGCTACAGGCATCGTGGTGTCACGCTCG
TCGTTTGGTATGGCTTCATTCAGCTCCGGTTCCCAACGATCAAGGCGAGTTACATGATCCCCCATGTTGT
GCAAAAAAGCGGTTAGCTCCTTCGGTCCTCCGATCGTTGTCAGAAGTAAGTTGGCCGCAGTGTTATCACT
CATGGTTATGGCAGCACTGCATAATTCTCTTACTGTCATGCCATCCGTAAGATGCTTTTCTGTGACTGGT
GAGTACTCAACCAAGTCATTCTGAGAATAGTGTATGCGGCGACCGAGTTGCTCTTGCCCAGCGTCAATAC
GGGATAATACCGCGCCACATAGCAGAACTTTAAAAGTGCTCATCATTGGAAAACGTTCTTCGGGGCGAAA
ACTCTCAAGGATCTTACCGCTGTTGAGATCCAGTTCGATGTAACCCACTCGTGCACCCAACTGATCTTCA
GCATCTTTTACTTTCACCAGCGTTTCTGGGTGAGCAAAAACAGGAAGGCAAAATGCCGCAAAAAAGGGAA
TAAGGGCGACACGGAAATGTTGAATACTCATACTCTTCCTTTTTCAATATTATTGAAGCATTTATCAGGG
TTATTGTCTCATGAGCGGATACATATTTGAATGTATTTAGAAAAATAAACAAATAGGGGTTCCGCGCACA
TTTCCCCGAAAAGTGCCACCTGACGTCTAAGAAACCATTATTATCATGACATTAACCTATAAAAATAGGC
GTATCACGAGGCCCTTAGGCCAAATAGGCCGT
Features (pLannotate 1.2.2; 14 found; start..end, strand, type, name):
      1..951     -  CDS            Rep101: RepA protein needed for replication with the pSC101 origin; rep101
    999..1221    -  rep_origin     pSC101 ori: low-copy replication origin that requires the Rep101 protein
   1723..1758    -  terminator     rrnB T1 terminator (fragment): Escherichia coli rrnB; transcription terminator T1 from the E. coli rrnB gene
   1890..2969    +  CDS            luxA: LUXA1_PHOLU - Experimental evidence at protein level: Swiss-Prot protein existence level 1. Light-emitting reaction in luminous bacteria. From Photorhabdus luminescens (Xenorhabdus luminescens).
   3033..4013    +  CDS            LuxB: LuxB luciferase subunit; luxB; from the Photorhabdus luminescens bioluminescence operon
   4121..5443    -  CDS            CRBN: CRBN_HUMAN - Experimental evidence at protein level: Swiss-Prot protein existence level 1. Substrate recognition component of a DCX (DDB1-CUL4-X-box) E3 protein ligase complex that mediates the ubiquitination and subsequent proteasomal degradation of target proteins, such as MEIS2 (Probable). Normal degradation of key regulatory proteins is required for normal limb outgrowth and expression of the fibroblast growth factor FGF8 (PubMed:20223979, PubMed:24328678, PubMed:25043012, PubMed:25108355). Maintains presynaptic glutamate release and consequently cognitive functions, such as memory and lea
   5444..5464    -  CDS            FLAG (fragment): FLAG® epitope tag, followed by an enterokinase cleavage site
   5486..5674    -  CDS            dicA (fragment): DICA_ECOLI - Protein predicted: Swiss-Prot protein existence level 4. This protein is a repressor of division inhibition gene dicB. From Escherichia coli (strain K12).
   5687..5968    -  CDS            C2 (fragment): RPC2_BPP22 - Experimental evidence at protein level: Swiss-Prot protein existence level 1. This protein allows the phage to reside inactively in the chromosome of its host bacterium. This lysogenic state is maintained by binding of regulatory protein C2 to the OR and OL operators, preventing transcription of proteins necessary for lytic development. From Salmonella phage P22 (Bacteriophage P22).
   6170..6197    -  terminator     rrnB T2 terminator: transcription terminator T2 from the E. coli rrnB gene
   6289..6375    -  terminator     rrnB T1 terminator: Escherichia coli rrnB; transcription terminator T1 from the E. coli rrnB gene
   6377..6492    -  ncRNA          5S rRNA: Accession: RF00001 - 5S ribosomal RNA
   6591..7451    -  CDS            AmpR: β-lactamase; bla; confers resistance to ampicillin, carbenicillin, and related antibiotics
   7452..7556    -  promoter       AmpR promoter: bla
