[The description below was written by a language model from this plasmid's Addgene catalogue record and pLannotate feature annotations shown in this document.]
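Description:
pSD139A is a low-copy bacterial plasmid built on a pSC101 backbone. It is maintained in E. coli through the pSC101 origin together with its cognate Rep101 (RepA) replication protein, and is selected with ampicillin via a β-lactamase gene driven by its own bla promoter. The catalogue entry describes it as a "hybrid circuit" plasmid, meaning a bacterial n-hybrid reporter in which a DNA-anchored bait protein controls transcription of a luminescent readout.

The bait is human cereblon (CRBN), the substrate-recognition component of a CUL4–DDB1 E3 ubiquitin ligase, carrying the W384A and Y386A substitutions. It is fused at its N terminus to scP22. In the annotation this appears as a fragment of the phage P22 C2 repressor followed by a second repressor-like segment that was auto-labelled as a dicA fragment. That arrangement is consistent with a single-chain tandem DNA-binding domain, though the record does not spell this out. A short FLAG-like segment lies between the anchor and CRBN. The P22 anchor would tether CRBN at an operator near the reporter promoter, so that a prey protein able to bind CRBN can stimulate transcription. The prey is presumably supplied from another construct.

The reporter, on the opposite strand to the bait, is luxA and luxB from Photorhabdus luminescens, which encode the two luciferase subunits. rrnB T1 and T2 terminators insulate the transcription units. Neither the promoter driving the bait fusion nor the promoter and operator upstream of luxAB is annotated or stated. The associated work concerns continuous evolution of compact, molecular-glue-regulated degradation tags. In that context the plasmid probably serves as a luminescence assay for CRBN binding, with the double mutant likely acting as a variant or control bait, although the record does not state its role.
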