Addgene plasmid #218129: pSD139A
Purpose: Hybrid circuit displaying hsCRBN-W384A,Y386A bait (P22 anchor) and driving expression of luxAB
Depositing lab: David Liu. Depositing organization: Broad Institute. Publication: Continuous evolution of compact protein degradation tags regulated by selective molecular glues. Mercer JAM, DeCarlo SJ, Roy Burman SS, Sreekanth V, Nelson AT, Hunkeler M, Chen PJ, Donovan KA, Kokkonda P, Tiwari PK, Shoba VM, Deb A, Choudhary A, Fischer ES, Liu DR. Science. 2024 Mar 15;383(6688):eadk4422. doi: 10.1126/science.adk4422. Epub 2024 Mar 15. PubMed 38484051.
Backbone
  Vector backbone: SC101
Growth in bacteria
  Bacterial resistance: Ampicillin, 100 μg/mL
  Growth temperature: 37°C
  Growth strain: DH5alpha
  Copy number: Low Copy
Gene/Insert 1
  Gene/Insert name: CRBN
  Species: H. sapiens (human)
  Mutation: W384A, Y386A
  Entrez Gene: CRBN (a.k.a. MRT2, MRT2A)
  Tag / fusion protein: scP22 (N terminal on insert)
Gene/Insert 2
  Gene/Insert name: luxAB
Terms and licenses: Academic/Nonprofit Terms; Industry Terms: Not Available to Industry
How to cite: pSD139A was a gift from David Liu (Addgene plasmid # 218129 ; http://n2t.net/addgene:218129 ; RRID:Addgene_218129)
